Addgene plasmid #140900: pCX-SpiCee-NLS
Purpose: mammalian expression of SpiCee-NLS, a nucleus-restricted variant of the calcium buffer SpiCee that prevents downstream signaling
Depositing lab: Xavier Nicol. Depositing organization: Sorbonne Université. Publication: SpiCee: A Genetic Tool for Subcellular and Cell-Specific Calcium Manipulation. Ros O, Baudet S, Zagar Y, Loulier K, Roche F, Couvet S, Aghaie A, Atkins M, Louail A, Petit C, Metin C, Mechulam Y, Nicol X. Cell Rep. 2020 Jul 21;32(3):107934. doi: 10.1016/j.celrep.2020.107934. PubMed 32697983.
Backbone
  Vector backbone: pCX
  Vector type: Mammalian Expression
Growth in bacteria
  Bacterial resistance: Ampicillin, 100 μg/mL
  Growth temperature: 37°C
  Growth strain: DH5alpha
  Copy number: High Copy
Gene/Insert
  Gene/Insert name: SpiCee-NLS (alt name: Calcium Sponge-NLS)
  Species: Synthetic
  Promoter: CAG
  Tag / fusion protein: mRFP (C terminal on insert)
  Cloning method: Unknown
  Sequencing primers: 5′ Unknown
Terms and licenses: Academic/Nonprofit Terms; Industry Terms: Not Available to Industry
How to cite: pCX-SpiCee-NLS was a gift from Xavier Nicol (Addgene plasmid # 140900 ; http://n2t.net/addgene:140900 ; RRID:Addgene_140900)
