[The description below was written by a language model from this plasmid's Addgene catalogue record and pLannotate feature annotations shown in this document.]
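Description:
pCX-SpiCee-NLS is a mammalian expression plasmid built on the pCX backbone and carrying a synthetic, nucleus-restricted version of the genetically encoded calcium buffer SpiCee (also called Calcium Sponge-NLS). It is propagated in E. coli as a high-copy plasmid through a ColE1/pUC-type origin and is selected with ampicillin via the β-lactamase gene and its bla promoter. The backbone also retains lac promoter/operator remnants, short lacI fragments, and an SV40 origin with an adjacent SV40 poly(A) signal. The SV40 origin can support episomal replication in cells that express large T antigen.

Expression is driven by the composite CAG promoter, annotated here as the CMV immediate-early enhancer, the chicken β-actin promoter and a chimeric β-actin/β-globin intron. Transcripts are terminated by the rabbit β-globin polyadenylation signal, and the short HBB fragments flanking the insert are most likely residual β-globin sequence from the pCX cassette. The open reading frame begins with a FLAG-type epitope fragment, followed by a rat parvalbumin sequence and a calmodulin-derived segment. Both are calcium-binding modules and presumably supply the buffering capacity. These are fused at the C terminus to the monomeric red fluorescent protein mRFP1, which allows expressing cells and the protein's localisation to be seen. The nuclear localisation signal implied by the name is not annotated separately in the feature table, so its position is not given by the record.

According to the record, the construct is used to chelate calcium specifically in the nucleus of mammalian cells and so prevent downstream calcium signalling. It belongs to a toolset for subcellular and cell-specific manipulation of calcium.
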