Features (pLannotate 1.2.2; 21 found; start..end, strand, type, name):
      1..105     -  promoter       AmpR promoter: bla
    136..515     +  enhancer       CMV enhancer: human cytomegalovirus immediate early enhancer
    517..792     +  promoter       chicken β-actin promoter: No description available
    793..1809    +  intron         chimeric intron: chimera between introns from chicken β-actin and rabbit β-globin
   1807..1863    +  CDS            HBB (fragment): HBB_LEPEU - Experimental evidence at protein level: Swiss-Prot protein existence level 1. Involved in oxygen transport from the lung to the various peripheral tissues. From Lepus europaeus (European hare).
   1914..1934    +  CDS            3xFLAG (fragment): three tandem FLAG® epitope tags
   1951..2280    +  CDS            Pvalb: PRVA_RAT - Also known as Pva. Experimental evidence at protein level: Swiss-Prot protein existence level 1. In muscle, parvalbumin is thought to be involved in relaxation after contraction. It binds two calcium ions. From Rattus norvegicus (Rat).
   2293..2592    +  CDS            CALMA_ARBPU (fragment) (sequence partly withheld): Experimental evidence at protein level: Swiss-Prot protein existence level 1. Calmodulin mediates the control of a large number of enzymes, ion channels and other proteins by Ca(2+). Among the enzymes to be stimulated by the calmodulin-Ca(2+) complex are a number of protein kinases and phosphatases. From Arbacia punctulata (Punctuate sea urchin).
   2554..3228    +  CDS            mRFP1: mRFP1 is a basic (constitutively fluorescent) red fluorescent protein published in 2002, derived from Discosoma sp.. It is reported to be a somewhat slowly-maturing monomer with low acid sensitivity.
   3254..3328    +  CDS            HBB (fragment): HBB_PONPY - Experimental evidence at transcript level: Swiss-Prot protein existence level 2. Involved in oxygen transport from the lung to the various peripheral tissues. From Pongo pygmaeus (Bornean orangutan).
   3399..3454    +  polyA_signal   β-globin poly(A) signal: rabbit β-globin polyadenylation signal (Gil and Proudfoot, 1987)
   3839..3855    -  protein_bind   lac operator: The lac repressor binds to the lac operator to inhibit transcription in E. coli. This inhibition can be relieved by adding lactose or isopropyl-β-D-thiogalactopyranoside (IPTG). lac repressor encoded by lacI
   3863..3893    -  promoter       lac promoter: promoter for the E. coli lac operon
   3908..3929    -  protein_bind   CAP binding site: CAP binding activates transcription in the presence of cAMP. E. coli catabolite activator protein
   3942..3981    -  CDS            lacI (fragment): lac repressor; lacI; The lac repressor binds to the lac operator to inhibit transcription in E. coli. This inhibition can be relieved by adding lactose or isopropyl-β-D-thiogalactopyranoside (IPTG).
   3988..4010    +  promoter       SV40 promoter (fragment): SV40 enhancer and early promoter
   4034..4169    +  rep_origin     SV40 ori: SV40 origin of replication
   4189..4323    +  polyA_signal   SV40 poly(A) signal: SV40 polyadenylation signal
   4325..4379    -  CDS            lacI (fragment): lac repressor; lacI; The lac repressor binds to the lac operator to inhibit transcription in E. coli. This inhibition can be relieved by adding lactose or isopropyl-β-D-thiogalactopyranoside (IPTG).
   4562..5150    -  rep_origin     ori: high-copy-number ColE1/pMB1/pBR322/pUC origin of replication
   5321..6181    -  CDS            AmpR: β-lactamase; bla; confers resistance to ampicillin, carbenicillin, and related antibiotics
>Addgene plasmid #140900 | pCX-SpiCee-NLS | addgene full sequence | sequence record 304819 | Addgene NGS Result
ACTCTTCCTTTTTCAATATTATTGAAGCATTTATCAGGGTTATTGTCTCATGAGCGGATACATATTTGAA
TGTATTTAGAAAAATAAACAAATAGGGGTTCCGCGCACATTTCCCCGAAAAGTGCCACCTGGGTCGACAT
TGATTATTGACTAGTTATTAATAGTAATCAATTACGGGGTCATTAGTTCATAGCCCATATATGGAGTTCC
GCGTTACATAACTTACGGTAAATGGCCCGCCTGGCTGACCGCCCAACGACCCCCGCCCATTGACGTCAAT
AATGACGTATGTTCCCATAGTAACGCCAATAGGGACTTTCCATTGACGTCAATGGGTGGAGTATTTACGG
TAAACTGCCCACTTGGCAGTACATCAAGTGTATCATATGCCAAGTACGCCCCCTATTGACGTCAATGACG
GTAAATGGCCCGCCTGGCATTATGCCCAGTACATGACCTTATGGGACTTTCCTACTTGGCAGTACATCTA
CGTATTAGTCATCGCTATTACCATGGTCGAGGTGAGCCCCACGTTCTGCTTCACTCTCCCCATCTCCCCC
CCCTCCCCACCCCCAATTTTGTATTTATTTATTTTTTAATTATTTTGTGCAGCGATGGGGGCGGGGGGGG
GGGGGGGGCGCGCCRGGGGGGGGGGGGGGGGGGGGGGGGGGGGGGGGGGSGRGGCGGAGAGGTGCGGCGG
CAGCCAATCAGAGCGGCGCGCTCCGAAAGTTTCCTTTTATGGCGAGGCGGCGGCGGCGGCGGCCCTATAA
AAAGCGAAGCGCGCGGCGGGCGGGAGTCGCTGCGCGCTGCCTTCGCCCCGTGCCCCGCTCCGCCGCCGCC
TCGCGCCGCCCGCCCCGGCTCTGACTGACCGCGTTACTCCCACAGGTGAGCGGGCGGGACGGCCCTTCTC
CTCCGGGCTGTAATTAGCGCTTGGTTTAATGACGGCTTGTTTCTTTTCTGTGGCTGCGTGAAAGCCTTGA
GGGGCTCCGGGAGGGCCCTTTGTGCGGGGGGAGCGGCTCGGGGGGTGCGTGCGTGTGTGTGTGCGTGGGG
AGCGCCGCGTGCGGCTCCGCGCTGCCCGGCGGCTGTGAGCGCTGCGGGCGCGGCGCGGGGCTTTGTGCGC
TCCGCAGTGTGCGCGAGGGGAGCGCGGCCGGGGGCGGTGCCCCGCGGTGCGGGGGGGGCTGCGAGGGGAA
CAAAGGCTGCGTGCGGGGTGTGTGCGTGGGGGGGTGAGCAGGGGGTGTGGGCGCGTCGGTCGGGCTGCAA
CCCCCCCTGCACCCCCCTCCCCGAGTTGCTGAGCACGGCCCGGCTTCGGGTGCGGGGCTCCGTACGGGGC
GTGGCGCGGGGCTCGCCGTGCCGGGCGGGGGGTGGCGGCAGGTGGGGGTGCCGGGCGGGGCGGGGCCGCC
TCGGGCCGGGGAGGGCTCGGGGGAGGGGCGCGGCGGCCCCCGGAGCGCCGGCGGCTGTCGAGGCGCGGCG
AGCCGCAGCCATTGCCTTTTATGGTAATCGTGCGAGAGGGCGCAGGGACTTCCTTTGTCCCAAATCTGTG
CGGAGCCGAAATCTGGGAGGCGCCGCCGCACCCCCTCTAGCGGGCGCGGGGCGAAGCGGTGCGGCGCCGG
CAGGAAGGAAATGGGCGGGGAGGGCCTTCGTGCGTCGCCGCGCCGCCGTCCCCTTCTCCCTCTCCAGCCT
CGGGGCTGTCCGCGGGGGGACGGCTGCCTTCGGGGGGGACGGGGCAGGGCGGGGTTCGGCTTCTGGCGTG
TGACCGGCGGCTCTAGAGCCTCTGCTAACCATGTTCATGCCTTCTTCTTTTTCCTACAGCTCCTGGGCAA
CGTGCTGGTTATTGTGCTGTCTCATCATTTTGGCAAAGAATTCTGATATCTTTAATTAAACCCCGGGACC
GGTGCTAGCTCCGGAGCCACCATGGACTACAAAGACGATGACGACAAGTCCGGAATCGATATGTCGATGA
CAGACTTGCTCAGCGCTGAGGACATCAAGAAGGCGATAGGAGCCTTTACTGCTGCAGACTCCTTCGACCA
CAAAAAGTTCTTCCAGATGGTGGGCCTGAAGAAAAAGAGTGCGGATGATGTGAAGAAGGTGTTCCACATT
CTGGACAAAGACAAAGATGGCTTCATTGACGAGGATGAGCTGGGGTCCATTCTGAAGGGCTTCTCCTCAG
ATGCCAGAGACTTGTCTGCTAAGGAAACAAAGACGCTGATGGCTGCTGGAGACAAGGACGGGGATGGCAA
GATTGGGGTTGAAGAGTTCTCCACTCTGGTGGCCGAAAGCATCGATCTTAAG
[222 nt withheld, positions 2293-2514]
AGAAAAATGAAAGACACACTTAAGGCGGATCCCGCCACCATGGCCTCCTCCGAGGACGTCATCAAGGAGT
TCATGCGCTTCAAGGTGCGCATGGAGGGCTCCGTGAACGGCCACGAGTTCGAGATCGAGGGCGAGGGCGA
GGGCCGCCCCTACGAGGGCACCCAGACCGCCAAGCTGAAGGTGACCAAGGGCGGCCCCCTGCCCTTCGCC
TGGGACATCCTGTCCCCTCAGTTCCAGTACGGCTCCAAGGCCTACGTGAAGCACCCCGCCGACATCCCCG
ACTACTTGAAGCTGTCCTTCCCCGAGGGCTTCAAGTGGGAGCGCGTGATGAACTTCGAGGATGGCGGCGT
GGTGACCGTGACCCAGGACTCCTCCCTGCAGGACGGCGAGTTCATCTACAAGGTGAAGCTGCGCGGCACC
AACTTCCCCTCCGACGGCCCCGTAATGCAGAAGAAGACCATGGGCTGGGAGGCCTCCACCGAGCGGATGT
ACCCCGAGGACGGCGCCCTGAAGGGCGAGATCAAGATGAGGCTGAAGCTGAAGGACGGCGGCCACTACGA
CGCCGAGGTCAAGACCACCTACATGGCCAAGAAGCCCGTGCAGCTGCCCGGCGCCTACAAGACCGACATC
AAGCTGGACATCACCTCCCACAACGAGGACTACACCATCGTGGAACAGTACGAGCGCGCCGAGGGCCGCC
CCTCCACCGGCGCCTGTACACCTAAGAAGAAACGTCGCGTTTAGGCCTCAGGTGCAGGCTGCCTATCAGA
AGGTGGTGGCTGGTGTGGCCAATGCCCTGGCTCACAAATACCACTGAGATCTTTTTCCCTCTGCCAAAAA
TTATGGGGACATCATGAAGCCCCTTGAGCATCTGACTTCTGGCTAATAAAGGAAATTTATTTTCATTGCA
ATAGTGTGTTGGAATTTTTTGTGTCTCTCACTCGGAAGGACATATGGGAGGGCAAATCATTTAAAACATC
AGAATGAGTATTTGGTTTAGAGTTTGGCAACATATGCCCATATGCTGGCTGCCATGAACAAAGGTTGGCT
ATAAAGAGGTCATCAGTATATGAAACAGCCCCCTGCTGTCCATTCCTTATTCCATAGAAAAGCCTTGACT
TGAGGTTAGATTTTTTTTATATTTTGTTTTGTGTTATTTTTTTCTTTAACATCCCTAAAATTTTCCTTAC
ATGTTTTACTAGCCAGATTTTTCCTCCTCTCCTGACTACTCCCAGTCATAGCTGTCCCTCTTCTCTTATG
GAGATCCCTCGACCTGCAGCCCAAGCTTGGCGTAATCATGGTCATAGCTGTTTCCTGTGTGAAATTGTTA
TCCGCTCACAATTCCACACAACATACGAGCCGGAAGCATAAAGTGTAAAGCCTGGGGTGCCTAATGAGTG
AGCTAACTCACATTAATTGCGTTGCGCTCACTGCCCGCTTTCCAGTCGGGAAACCTGTCGTGCCAGCGGA
TCCGCATCTCAATTAGTCAGCAACCATAGTCCCGCCCCTAACTCCGCCCATCCCGCCCCTAACTCCGCCC
AGTTCCGCCCATTCTCCGCCCCATGGCTGACTAATTTTTTTTATTTATGCAGAGGCCGAGGCCGCCTCGG
CCTCTGAGCTATTCCAGAAGTAGTGAGGAGGCTTTTTTGGAGGCCTAGGCTTTTGCAAAAAGCTAACTTG
TTTATTGCAGCTTATAATGGTTACAAATAAAGCAATAGCATCACAAATTTCACAAATAAAGCATTTTTTT
CACTGCATTCTAGTTGTGGTTTGTCCAAACTCATCAATGTATCTTATCATGTCTGGATCCGCTGCATTAA
TGAATCGGCCAACGCGCGGGGAGAGGCGGTTTGCGTATTGGGCGCTCTTCCGCTTCCTCGCTCACTGACT
CGCTGCGCTCGGTCGTTCGGCTGCGGCGAGCGGTATCAGCTCACTCAAAGGCGGTAATACGGTTATCCAC
AGAATCAGGGGATAACGCAGGAAAGAACATGTGAGCAAAAGGCCAGCAAAAGGCCAGGAACCGTAAAAAG
GCCGCGTTGCTGGCGTTTTTCCATAGGCTCCGCCCCCCTGACGAGCATCACAAAAATCGACGCTCAAGTC
AGAGGTGGCGAAACCCGACAGGACTATAAAGATACCAGGCGTTTCCCCCTGGAAGCTCCCTCGTGCGCTC
TCCTGTTCCGACCCTGCCGCTTACCGGATACCTGTCCGCCTTTCTCCCTTCGGGAAGCGTGGCGCTTTCT
CATAGCTCACGCTGTAGGTATCTCAGTTCGGTGTAGGTCGTTCGCTCCAAGCTGGGCTGTGTGCACGAAC
CCCCCGTTCAGCCCGACCGCTGCGCCTTATCCGGTAACTATCGTCTTGAGTCCAACCCGGTAAGACACGA
CTTATCGCCACTGGCAGCAGCCACTGGTAACAGGATTAGCAGAGCGAGGTATGTAGGCGGTGCTACAGAG
TTCTTGAAGTGGTGGCCTAACTACGGCTACACTAGAAGAACAGTATTTGGTATCTGCGCTCTGCTGAAGC
CAGTTACCTTCGGAAAAAGAGTTGGTAGCTCTTGATCCGGCAAACAAACCACCGCTGGTAGCGGTGGTTT
TTTTGTTTGCAAGCAGCAGATTACGCGCAGAAAAAAAGGATCTCAAGAAGATCCTTTGATCTTTTCTACG
GGGTCTGACGCTCAGTGGAACGAAAACTCACGTTAAGGGATTTTGGTCATGAGATTATCAAAAAGGATCT
TCACCTAGATCCTTTTAAATTAAAAATGAAGTTTTAAATCAATCTAAAGTATATATGAGTAAACTTGGTC
TGACAGTTACCAATGCTTAATCAGTGAGGCACCTATCTCAGCGATCTGTCTATTTCGTTCATCCATAGTT
GCCTGACTCCCCGTCGTGTAGATAACTACGATACGGGAGGGCTTACCATCTGGCCCCAGTGCTGCAATGA
TACCGCGAGACCCACGCTCACCGGCTCCAGATTTATCAGCAATAAACCAGCCAGCCGGAAGGGCCGAGCG
CAGAAGTGGTCCTGCAACTTTATCCGCCTCCATCCAGTCTATTAATTGTTGCCGGGAAGCTAGAGTAAGT
AGTTCGCCAGTTAATAGTTTGCGCAACGTTGTTGCCATTGCTACAGGCATCGTGGTGTCACGCTCGTCGT
TTGGTATGGCTTCATTCAGCTCCGGTTCCCAACGATCAAGGCGAGTTACATGATCCCCCATGTTGTGCAA
AAAAGCGGTTAGCTCCTTCGGTCCTCCGATCGTTGTCAGAAGTAAGTTGGCCGCAGTGTTATCACTCATG
GTTATGGCAGCACTGCATAATTCTCTTACTGTCATGCCATCCGTAAGATGCTTTTCTGTGACTGGTGAGT
ACTCAACCAAGTCATTCTGAGAATAGTGTATGCGGCGACCGAGTTGCTCTTGCCCGGCGTCAATACGGGA
TAATACCGCGCCACATAGCAGAACTTTAAAAGTGCTCATCATTGGAAAACGTTCTTCGGGGCGAAAACTC
TCAAGGATCTTACCGCTGTTGAGATCCAGTTCGATGTAACCCACTCGTGCACCCAACTGATCTTCAGCAT
CTTTTACTTTCACCAGCGTTTCTGGGTGAGCAAAAACAGGAAGGCAAAATGCCGCAAAAAAGGGAATAAG
GGCGACACGGAAATGTTGAATACTCAT
